>Addgene plasmid #127819 | pCDNA6-LRRC55-V5-Flag-His | addgene full sequence | sequence record 249067 | Addgene NGS Result
GACGGATCGGGAGATCTCCCGATCCCCTATGGTGCACTCTCAGTACAATCTGCTCTGATGCCGCATAGTT
AAGCCAGTATCTGCTCCCTGCTTGTGTGTTGGAGGTCGCTGAGTAGTGCGCGAGCAAAATTTAAGCTACA
ACAAGGCAAGGCTTGACCGACAATTGCATGAAGAATCTGCTTAGGGTTAGGCGTTTTGCGCTGCTTCGCG
ATGTACGGGCCAGATATACGCGTTGACATTGATTATTGACTAGTTATTAATAGTAATCAATTACGGGGTC
ATTAGTTCATAGCCCATATATGGAGTTCCGCGTTACATAACTTACGGTAAATGGCCCGCCTGGCTGACCG
CCCAACGACCCCCGCCCATTGACGTCAATAATGACGTATGTTCCCATAGTAACGCCAATAGGGACTTTCC
ATTGACGTCAATGGGTGGAGTATTTACGGTAAACTGCCCACTTGGCAGTACATCAAGTGTATCATATGCC
AAGTACGCCCCCTATTGACGTCAATGACGGTAAATGGCCCGCCTGGCATTATGCCCAGTACATGACCTTA
TGGGACTTTCCTACTTGGCAGTACATCTACGTATTAGTCATCGCTATTACCATGGTGATGCGGTTTTGGC
AGTACATCAATGGGCGTGGATAGCGGTTTGACTCACGGGGATTTCCAAGTCTCCACCCCATTGACGTCAA
TGGGAGTTTGTTTTGGCACCAAAATCAACGGGACTTTCCAAAATGTCGTAACAACTCCGCCCCATTGACG
CAAATGGGCGGTAGGCGTGTACGGTGGGAGGTCTATATAAGCAGAGCTCTCTGGCTAACTAGAGAACCCA
CTGCTTACTGGCTTATCGAAATTAATACGACTCACTATAGGGAGACCCAAGCTGGCTAGCGTTTAAACTT
AAGCTTACCATGCTCAGAAGCCCCACCTTCACAGACGCTGGCCCCAGATGTAGCTGCCTTCCTGTGTCAC
AGACTCTCGATTCCATGGACACAGTCCTCATGGGCTCCCTCCAGCACTGCTGTTGCCTGCTGCCTAAGAT
GGGTGACACTTGGGCCCAGCTTCCCTGGCCCGGGCCACCCCACCCAGCAATGCTGCTGATCTCCCTCCTC
TTGGCAGCCGGGTTGATGCACTCGGATGCCGGCACCAGCTGCCCCGTCCTTTGCACATGCCGTAACCAGG
TGGTGGATTGTAGCAGCCAGCGGCTATTCTCCGTGCCCCCAGACCTGCCAATGGACACCCGAAACCTCAG
CCTGGCCCACAACCGCATCACAGCAGTGCCGCCTGGCTACCTCACATGCTACATGGAGCTCCAGGTGCTG
GATTTGCACAACAACTCCTTAATGGAGCTGCCCCGGGGCCTCTTCCTCCATGCCAAGCGCTTGGCACACT
TGGACCTGAGCTACAACAATTTCAGCCATGTGCCAGCCGACATGTTCCAGGAGGCCCATGGGCTAGTCCA
CATCGACCTGAGCCACAACCCCTGGCTGCGGAGGGTGCATCCCCAGGCCTTTCAGGGCCTCATGCAGCTC
CGAGACCTGGACCTCAGTTATGGGGGCCTGGCCTTCCTCAGCCTGGAGGCTCTTGAGGGCCTACCGGGGC
TGGTGACCCTGCAGATCGGTGGCAATCCCTGGGTGTGTGGCTGCACCATGGAACCCCTGCTGAAGTGGCT
GCGAAACCGGATCCAGCGCTGTACAGCAGATTCTCAGCTGGCTGAGTGCCGGGGCCCTCCTGAAGTCGAG
GGCGCCCCGCTCTTCTCACTCACTGAGGAGAGCTTCAAGGCCTGCCACCTGACCCTGACCCTGGATGATT
ACCTATTCATTGCGTTCGTGGGCTTCGTGGTCTCCATTGCTTCTGTGGCCACCAACTTCCTCCTGGGCAT
CACTGCCAACTGCTGCCACCGCTGGAGCAAGGCCAGTGAAGAGGAAGAGATCGGTAAGCCTATCCCTAAC
CCTCTCCTCGGTCTCGATTCTACGCGTACCGGTGACTACAAGGATGACGATGACAAGCATCATCACCATC
ACCATTGAGTTTAAACCCGCTGATCAGCCTCGACTGTGCCTTCTAGTTGCCAGCCATCTGTTGTTTGCCC
CTCCCCCGTGCCTTCCTTGACCCTGGAAGGTGCCACTCCCACTGTCCTTTCCTAATAAAATGAGGAAATT
GCATCGCATTGTCTGAGTAGGTGTCATTCTATTCTGGGGGGTGGGGTGGGGCAGGACAGCAAGGGGGAGG
ATTGGGAAGACAATAGCAGGCATGCTGGGGATGCGGTGGGCTCTATGGCTTCTGAGGCGGAAAGAACCAG
CTGGGGCTCTAGGGGGTATCCCC
[124 nt withheld, positions 2334-2457]
C
[91 nt withheld, positions 2459-2549]
A
[49 nt withheld, positions 2551-2599]
CCTTTGACGTTGGAGTCCACGTTCTTT
[37 nt withheld, positions 2627-2663]
ACCCTATCTCGGTCTATTCTTTTGATTTATAAGGGATTTTGCCGATTTCGGCCTATTGGTTAAAAAATGA
GCTGATTTAACAAAAATTTAACGCGAATTAATTCTGTGGAATGTGTGTCAGTTAGGGTGTGGAAAGTCCC
CAGGCTCCCCAGCAGGCAGAAGTATGCAAAGCATGCATCTCAATTAGTCAGCAACCAGGTGTGGAAAGTC
CCCAGGCTCCCCAGCAGGCAGAAGTATGCAAAGCATGCATCTCAATTAGTCAGCAACCATAGTCCCGCCC
CTAACTCCGCCCATCCCGCCCCTAACTCCGCCCAGTTCCGCCCATTCTCCGCCCCATGGCTGACTAATTT
TTTTTATTTATGCAGAGGCCGAGGCCGCCTCTGCCTCTGAGCTATTCCAGAAGTAGTGAGGAGGCTTTTT
TGGAGGCCTAGGCTTTTGCAAAAAGCTCCCGGGAGCTTGTATATCCATTTTCGGATCTGATCAGCACGTG
TTGACAATTAATCATCGGCATAGTATATCGGCATAGTATAATACGACAAGGTGAGGAACTAAACCATGGC
CAAGCCTTTGTCTCAAGAAGAATCCACCCTCATTGAAAGAGCAACGGCTACAATCAACAGCATCCCCATC
TCTGAAGACTACAGCGTCGCCAGCGCAGCTCTCTCTAGCGACGGCCGCATCTTCACTGGTGTCAATGTAT
ATCATTTTACTGGGGGACCTTGTGCAGAACTCGTGGTGCTGGGCACTGCTGCTGCTGCGGCAGCTGGCAA
CCTGACTTGTATCGTCGCGATCGGAAATGAGAACAGGGGCATCTTGAGCCCCTGCGGACGGTGCCGACAG
GTGCTTCTCGATCTGCATCCTGGGATCAAAGCCATAGTGAAGGACAGTGATGGACAGCCGACGGCAGTTG
GGATTCGTGAATTGCTGCCCTCTGGTTATGTGTGGGAGGGCTAAGCACTTCGTGGCCGAGGAGCAGGACT
GACACGTGCTACGAGATTTCGATTCCACCGCCGCCTTCTATGAAAGGTTGGGCTTCGGAATCGTTTTCCG
GGACGCCGGCTGGATGATCCTCCAGCGCGGGGATCTCATGCTGGAGTTCTTCGCCCACCCCAACTTGTTT
ATTGCAGCTTATAATGGTTACAAATAAAGCAATAGCATCACAAATTTCACAAATAAAGCATTTTTTTCAC
TGCATTCTAGTTGTGGTTTGTCCAAACTCATCAATGTATCTTATCATGTCTGTATACCGTCGACCTCTAG
CTAGAGCTTGGCGTAATCATGGTCATAGCTGTTTCCTGTGTGAAATTGTTATCCGCTCACAATTCCACAC
AACATACGAGCCGGAAGCATAAAGTGTAAAGCCTGGGGTGCCTAATGAGTGAGCTAACTCACATTAATTG
CGTTGCGCTCACTGCCCGCTTTCCAGTCGGGAAACCTGTCGTGCCAGCTGCATTAATGAATCGGCCAACG
CGCGGGGAGAGGCGGTTTGCGTATTGGGCGCTCTTCCGCTTCCTCGCTCACTGACTCGCTGCGCTCGGTC
GTTCGGCTGCGGCGAGCGGTATCAGCTCACTCAAAGGCGGTAATACGGTTATCCACAGAATCAGGGGATA
ACGCAGGAAAGAACATGTGAGCAAAAGGCCAGCAAAAGGCCAGGAACCGTAAAAAGGCCGCGTTGCTGGC
GTTTTTCCATAGGCTCCGCCCCCCTGACGAGCATCACAAAAATCGACGCTCAAGTCAGAGGTGGCGAAAC
CCGACAGGACTATAAAGATACCAGGCGTTTCCCCCTGGAAGCTCCCTCGTGCGCTCTCCTGTTCCGACCC
TGCCGCTTACCGGATACCTGTCCGCCTTTCTCCCTTCGGGAAGCGTGGCGCTTTCTCATAGCTCACGCTG
TAGGTATCTCAGTTCGGTGTAGGTCGTTCGCTCCAAGCTGGGCTGTGTGCACGAACCCCCCGTTCAGCCC
GACCGCTGCGCCTTATCCGGTAACTATCGTCTTGAGTCCAACCCGGTAAGACACGACTTATCGCCACTGG
CAGCAGCCACTGGTAACAGGATTAGCAGAGCGAGGTATGTAGGCGGTGCTACAGAGTTCTTGAAGTGGTG
GCCTAACTACGGCTACACTAGAAGAACAGTATTTGGTATCTGCGCTCTGCTGAAGCCAGTTACCTTCGGA
AAAAGAGTTGGTAGCTCTTGATCCGGCAAACAAACCACCGCTGGTAGCGGTGGTTTTTTTGTTTGCAAGC
AGCAGATTACGCGCAGAAAAAAAGGATCTCAAGAAGATCCTTTGATCTTTTCTACGGGGTCTGACGCTCA
GTGGAACGAAAACTCACGTTAAGGGATTTTGGTCATGAGATTATCAAAAAGGATCTTCACCTAGATCCTT
TTAAATTAAAAATGAAGTTTTAAATCAATCTAAAGTATATATGAGTAAACTTGGTCTGACAGTTACCAAT
GCTTAATCAGTGAGGCACCTATCTCAGCGATCTGTCTATTTCGTTCATCCATAGTTGCCTGACTCCCCGT
CGTGTAGATAACTACGATACGGGAGGGCTTACCATCTGGCCCCAGTGCTGCAATGATACCGCGAGACCCA
CGCTCACCGGCTCCAGATTTATCAGCAATAAACCAGCCAGCCGGAAGGGCCGAGCGCAGAAGTGGTCCTG
CAACTTTATCCGCCTCCATCCAGTCTATTAATTGTTGCCGGGAAGCTAGAGTAAGTAGTTCGCCAGTTAA
TAGTTTGCGCAACGTTGTTGCCATTGCTACAGGCATCGTGGTGTCACGCTCGTCGTTTGGTATGGCTTCA
TTCAGCTCCGGTTCCCAACGATCAAGGCGAGTTACATGATCCCCCATGTTGTGCAAAAAAGCGGTTAGCT
CCTTCGGTCCTCCGATCGTTGTCAGAAGTAAGTTGGCCGCAGTGTTATCACTCATGGTTATGGCAGCACT
GCATAATTCTCTTACTGTCATGCCATCCGTAAGATGCTTTTCTGTGACTGGTGAGTACTCAACCAAGTCA
TTCTGAGAATAGTGTATGCGGCGACCGAGTTGCTCTTGCCCGGCGTCAATACGGGATAATACCGCGCCAC
ATAGCAGAACTTTAAAAGTGCTCATCATTGGAAAACGTTCTTCGGGGCGAAAACTCTCAAGGATCTTACC
GCTGTTGAGATCCAGTTCGATGTAACCCACTCGTGCACCCAACTGATCTTCAGCATCTTTTACTTTCACC
AGCGTTTCTGGGTGAGCAAAAACAGGAAGGCAAAATGCCGCAAAAAAGGGAATAAGGGCGACACGGAAAT
GTTGAATACTCATACTCTTCCTTTTTCAATATTATTGAAGCATTTATCAGGGTTATTGTCTCATGAGCGG
ATACATATTTGAATGTATTTAGAAAAATAAACAAATAGGGGTTCCGCGCACATTTCCCCGAAAAGTGCCA
CCTGACGTC
Features (pLannotate 1.2.2; 24 found; start..end, strand, type, name):
     28..80      -  misc_feature   bom (fragment): basis of mobility region from pBR322
    235..614     +  enhancer       CMV enhancer: human cytomegalovirus immediate early enhancer
    615..818     +  promoter       CMV promoter: human cytomegalovirus (CMV) immediate early promoter
    814..847     +  LTR            5' LTR (truncated) (fragment): truncated 5' long terminal repeat (LTR) from HIV-1
    863..881     +  promoter       T7 promoter: promoter for bacteriophage T7 RNA polymerase
   1049..1942    +  CDS            LRRC55: LRC55_HUMAN - Experimental evidence at protein level: Swiss-Prot protein existence level 1. Auxiliary protein of the large-conductance, voltage and calcium-activated potassium channel (BK alpha). Modulates gating properties by producing a marked shift in the BK channel's voltage dependence of activation in the hyperpolarizing direction, and in the absence of calcium. From Homo sapiens (Human).
   1943..1984    +  CDS            V5 tag: epitope tag from simian virus 5
   1997..2017    +  CDS            FLAG (fragment): FLAG® epitope tag, followed by an enterokinase cleavage site
   2064..2288    +  polyA_signal   bGH poly(A) signal: bovine growth hormone polyadenylation signal
   2292..2313    +  promoter       SV40 promoter (fragment): SV40 enhancer and early promoter
   2334..2762    +  rep_origin     f1 ori (sequence partly withheld): f1 bacteriophage origin of replication; arrow indicates direction of (+) strand synthesis
   2776..3105    +  promoter       SV40 promoter: SV40 enhancer and early promoter
   3153..3200    +  promoter       EM7 promoter: synthetic bacterial promoter&nbsp
   3219..3617    +  CDS            BSD: blasticidin S deaminase; Aspergillus terreus BSD; confers resistance to blasticidin
   3618..3645    +  CDS            BleoR (fragment): antibiotic-binding protein; Sh ble from Streptoalloteichus hindustanus; confers resistance to bleomycin, phleomycin, and Zeocin™
   3655..3780    +  CDS            ble (fragment): BLE_KLEPN - Experimental evidence at protein level: Swiss-Prot protein existence level 1. Binding protein with a strong affinity to the bleomycin family of antibiotics. Binds to CL990; an antimitotic-antibiotic compound. From Klebsiella pneumoniae.
   3775..3896    +  polyA_signal   SV40 poly(A) signal: SV40 polyadenylation signal
   3969..3985    -  protein_bind   lac operator: The lac repressor binds to the lac operator to inhibit transcription in E. coli. This inhibition can be relieved by adding lactose or isopropyl-β-D-thiogalactopyranoside (IPTG). lac repressor encoded by lacI
   3993..4023    -  promoter       lac promoter: promoter for the E. coli lac operon
   4038..4059    -  protein_bind   CAP binding site: CAP binding activates transcription in the presence of cAMP. E. coli catabolite activator protein
   4072..4164    -  CDS            lacI (fragment): lac repressor; lacI; The lac repressor binds to the lac operator to inhibit transcription in E. coli. This inhibition can be relieved by adding lactose or isopropyl-β-D-thiogalactopyranoside (IPTG).
   4347..4935    -  rep_origin     ori: high-copy-number ColE1/pMB1/pBR322/pUC origin of replication
   5106..5966    -  CDS            AmpR: β-lactamase; bla; confers resistance to ampicillin, carbenicillin, and related antibiotics
   5967..6071    -  promoter       AmpR promoter: bla
