[The description below was written by a language model from this plasmid's Addgene catalogue record and pLannotate feature annotations shown in this document.]
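Description:
pCDNA6-LRRC55-V5-Flag-His is a mammalian expression plasmid of about 6.1 kb, built on the pCDNA6 backbone, for producing human LRRC55 in cultured mammalian cells. LRRC55 is a leucine-rich repeat protein also known as the BK channel auxiliary gamma subunit 3. It modulates gating of the large-conductance, voltage- and calcium-activated potassium channel by shifting its voltage dependence of activation toward hyperpolarized potentials. The coding sequence is transcribed from the human cytomegalovirus immediate early enhancer and promoter and terminated by the bovine growth hormone polyadenylation signal. A T7 promoter lies between the CMV promoter and the insert and can be used for in vitro transcription or as a sequencing primer site. The open reading frame continues directly into a C-terminal V5 epitope followed by a FLAG tag. The catalogue entry also lists a 6xHis tag, although the automated annotation does not call it as a separate feature. These tags allow detection and affinity purification of the protein. The restriction sites used for cloning are not recorded.

In E. coli the plasmid is maintained at high copy through a ColE1/pUC-type origin and selected with ampicillin via the β-lactamase gene; an f1 origin is also present. For selection of stably transfected mammalian cells, a blasticidin S deaminase gene is driven by the SV40 early promoter, with an EM7 bacterial promoter upstream, and followed by the SV40 polyadenylation signal. Short annotated fragments such as the bleomycin-resistance, lacI, HIV-1 LTR and bom matches appear to be backbone remnants or partial homology hits rather than functional elements. The associated work concerns how gamma subunits differentially modulate BK channel voltage-dependent gating, which suggests use in heterologous expression studies of the channel.
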