Addgene plasmid #127819: pCDNA6-LRRC55-V5-Flag-His
Purpose: Expression of human LRRC55 in mammalian cells
Depositing lab: Jiusheng Yan. Depositing organization: University of Texas MD Anderson Cancer Center. Publication: Molecular basis for differential modulation of BK channel voltage-dependent gating by auxiliary gamma subunits. Li Q, Fan F, Kwak HR, Yan J. J Gen Physiol. 2015 Jun;145(6):543-54. doi: 10.1085/jgp.201511356. PubMed 26009545.
Backbone
  Vector backbone: pCDNA6
  Vector type: Mammalian Expression
  Selectable markers: Blasticidin
Growth in bacteria
  Bacterial resistance: Ampicillin, 100 μg/mL
  Growth temperature: 37°C
  Growth strain: DH5alpha
  Copy number: High Copy
Gene/Insert
  Gene/Insert name: LRRC55 (alt name: BK channel auxiliary gamma subunit 3)
  Species: H. sapiens (human)
  Entrez Gene: LRRC55
  Promoter: CMV
  Tag / fusion protein: V5, FLAG, 6xHis (C terminal on insert)
  Cloning method: Restriction Enzyme; 5′ cloning site Unknown (unknown if destroyed); 3′ cloning site Unknown (unknown if destroyed)
Terms and licenses: Academic/Nonprofit Terms; Industry Terms: Not Available to Industry
How to cite: pCDNA6-LRRC55-V5-Flag-His was a gift from Jiusheng Yan (Addgene plasmid # 127819 ; http://n2t.net/addgene:127819 ; RRID:Addgene_127819)
